Addgene plasmid #198015: pCMV-AAV5cap
Purpose: For high-level expression of the AAV5 cap gene, suitable for use with pCMV-Rep78/68 SSM library
Depositing lab: George Church. Depositing organization: Harvard Medical School. Publication: Comprehensive mutagenesis maps the effect of all single-codon mutations in the AAV2 rep gene on AAV production. Jain NK, Ogden PJ, Church GM. Elife. 2024 Mar 27;12:RP87730. doi: 10.7554/eLife.87730. PubMed 38536879.
Backbone
  Vector backbone: pCMV-LacZ
  Backbone manufacturer: Takara
  Vector type: Mammalian Expression, AAV
Growth in bacteria
  Bacterial resistance: Ampicillin, 100 μg/mL
  Growth temperature: 37°C
  Growth strain: NEB Stable
  Copy number: High Copy
Gene/Insert
  Gene/Insert name: AAV5 cap
  Species: adeno-associated virus type 5
  Mutation: WT
  Promoter: CMV
  Cloning method: Gibson Cloning
  Sequencing primers: 5′ Unknown
Terms and licenses: Academic/Nonprofit Terms; Industry Terms: Not Available to Industry
How to cite: pCMV-AAV5cap was a gift from George Church (Addgene plasmid # 198015 ; http://n2t.net/addgene:198015 ; RRID:Addgene_198015)
