[The description below was written by a language model from this plasmid's Addgene catalogue record and pLannotate feature annotations shown in this document.]
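Description:
pCMV-AAV5cap is a mammalian expression plasmid of about 6.2 kb, built on the pCMV-LacZ backbone by Gibson cloning, in which the original reporter has been replaced by the wild-type cap gene of adeno-associated virus type 5. It is propagated in E. coli through a high-copy ColE1/pUC-type origin and selected with ampicillin via the β-lactamase gene under its own bla promoter. The remaining bacterial annotations (fragments of lacY, lacI, lacZα, rop, bom, pUC multiple cloning site pieces, and a lac promoter/operator/CAP site) look like backbone leftovers rather than functional parts of the design.

The expression cassette begins with the human cytomegalovirus immediate early enhancer and promoter, followed by a modified SV40 intron with splice donor and acceptor sites, which generally improves mRNA processing and expression. Downstream lies the capsid open reading frame. The automated annotation labels it VP1 by similarity to the AAV2 capsid protein, so the receptor-binding details in that entry describe AAV2, not the AAV5 sequence recorded in the catalogue. As in other AAV cap genes, this reading frame encodes the overlapping VP1, VP2 and VP3 variants that assemble into the 60-subunit icosahedral capsid. An SV40 polyadenylation signal is annotated after the insert, although it is called on the opposite strand.

The plasmid carries no ITRs, rep gene or packaging substrate in the annotated features, so it acts purely as a trans-supplied capsid source. Its stated purpose is high-level cap expression during AAV production, specifically for pairing with a pCMV-Rep78/68 single-site mutagenesis library, separating capsid supply from the rep variants under study.
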