Features (pLannotate 1.2.2; 18 found; start..end, strand, type, name):
      1..304     +  enhancer       CMV enhancer: human cytomegalovirus immediate early enhancer
    305..508     +  promoter       CMV promoter: human cytomegalovirus (CMV) immediate early promoter
    646..742     +  intron         SV40 intron: modified SV40 intron with splice donor and acceptor sites
    868..3018    +  CDS            VP1: CAPSD_AAV2S - Experimental evidence at protein level: Swiss-Prot protein existence level 1. Capsid protein self-assembles to form an icosahedral capsid with a T=1 symmetry, about 22 nm in diameter, and consisting of 60 copies of three size variants of the capsid protein VP1, VP2 and VP3 which differ in their N-terminus. The capsid encapsulates the genomic ssDNA. Binds to host cell heparan sulfate and uses host ITGA5-ITGB1 as coreceptor on the cell surface to provide virion attachment to target cell. This attachment induces virion internalization predominantly through clathrin-dependent endocyt
   3073..3288    +  CDS            lacY (fragment): LACY_ECOLI - Experimental evidence at protein level: Swiss-Prot protein existence level 1. Responsible for transport of beta-galactosides into the cell, with the concomitant import of a proton (symport system). Can transport lactose, melibiose, lactulose or the analog methyl-1-thio-beta,D- galactopyranoside (TMG), but not sucrose or fructose (PubMed:1848449, PubMed:18177889, PubMed:22106930). The substrate specificity is directed toward the galactopyranosyl moiety of the substrate (PubMed:22106930). From Escherichia coli (strain K12).
   3308..3442    -  polyA_signal   SV40 poly(A) signal: SV40 polyadenylation signal
   3505..3540    +  misc_feature   MCS (fragment): pUC18/19 multiple cloning site
   3577..3593    -  protein_bind   lac operator: The lac repressor binds to the lac operator to inhibit transcription in E. coli. This inhibition can be relieved by adding lactose or isopropyl-β-D-thiogalactopyranoside (IPTG). lac repressor encoded by lacI
   3601..3631    -  promoter       lac promoter: promoter for the E. coli lac operon
   3646..3667    -  protein_bind   CAP binding site: CAP binding activates transcription in the presence of cAMP. E. coli catabolite activator protein
   3680..3772    -  CDS            lacI (fragment): lac repressor; lacI; The lac repressor binds to the lac operator to inhibit transcription in E. coli. This inhibition can be relieved by adding lactose or isopropyl-β-D-thiogalactopyranoside (IPTG).
   3955..4543    -  rep_origin     ori: high-copy-number ColE1/pMB1/pBR322/pUC origin of replication
   4714..5574    -  CDS            AmpR: β-lactamase; bla; confers resistance to ampicillin, carbenicillin, and related antibiotics
   5575..5679    -  promoter       AmpR promoter: bla
   5774..5809    +  CDS            rop (fragment): Rop protein, which maintains plasmids at low copy number; rop
   5911..6010    +  misc_feature   bom (fragment): basis of mobility region from pBR322
   6016..6173    -  CDS            lacZα (fragment): LacZα fragment of β-galactosidase; lacZ fragment
   6177..2       -  misc_feature   MCS (fragment) (across the origin): pUC18/19 multiple cloning site
>Addgene plasmid #198015 | pCMV-AAV5cap | depositor full sequence | sequence record 383619 | pCMV-AAV5cap sequence 6195 bps
CGTTACATAACTTACGGTAAATGGCCCGCCTGGCTGACCGCCCAACGACCCCCGCCCATTGACGTCAATA
ATGACGTATGTTCCCATAGTAACGCCAATAGGGACTTTCCATTGACGTCAATGGGTGGAGTATTTACGGT
AAACTGCCCACTTGGCAGTACATCAAGTGTATCATATGCCAAGTACGCCCCCTATTGACGTCAATGACGG
TAAATGGCCCGCCTGGCATTATGCCCAGTACATGACCTTATGGGACTTTCCTACTTGGCAGTACATCTAC
GTATTAGTCATCGCTATTACCATGGTGATGCGGTTTTGGCAGTACATCAATGGGCGTGGATAGCGGTTTG
ACTCACGGGGATTTCCAAGTCTCCACCCCATTGACGTCAATGGGAGTTTGTTTTGGCACCAAAATCAACG
GGACTTTCCAAAATGTCGTAACAACTCCGCCCCATTGACGCAAATGGGCGGTAGGCGTGTACGGTGGGAG
GTCTATATAAGCAGAGCTCGTTTAGTGAACCGTCAGATCGCCTGGAGACGCCATCCACGCTGTTTTGACC
TCCATAGAAGACACCGGGACCGATCCAGCCTCCGGACTCTAGAGGATCCGGTACTCGAGGAACTGAAAAA
CCAGAAAGTTAACTGGTAAGTTTAGTCTTTTTGTCTTTTATTTCAGGTCCCGGATCCGGTGGTGGTGCAA
ATCAAAGAACTGCTCCTCAGTGGATGTTGCCTTTACTTCTAGGCCTGTACGGAAGTGTTACTTCTGCTCT
AAAAGCTGCGGAATTGTACCCGCGGCCGCAATTCCCGGGGATCGAAAGAGCCTGCTAAAGCAAAAAAGAA
GTCACCATGTCTTTTGTTGATCACCCTCCAGATTGGTTGGAAGAAGTTGGTGAAGGTCTTCGCGAGTTTT
TGGGCCTTGAAGCGGGCCCACCGAAACCAAAACCCAATCAGCAGCATCAAGATCAAGCCCGTGGTCTTGT
GCTGCCTGGTTATAACTATCTCGGACCCGGAAACGGGCTCGATCGAGGAGAGCCTGTCAACAGGGCAGAC
GAGGTCGCGCGAGAGCACGACATCTCGTACAACGAGCAGCTTGAGGCGGGAGACAACCCCTACCTCAAGT
ACAACCACGCGGACGCCGAGTTTCAGGAGAAGCTCGCCGACGACACATCCTTCGGGGGAAACCTCGGAAA
GGCAGTCTTTCAGGCCAAGAAAAGGGTTCTCGAACCTTTTGGCCTGGTTGAAGAGGGTGCTAAGACGGCC
CCTACCGGAAAGCGGATAGACGACCACTTTCCAAAAAGAAAGAAGGCTCGGACCGAAGAGGACTCCAAGC
CTTCCACCTCGTCAGACGCCGAAGCTGGACCCAGCGGATCCCAGCAGCTGCAAATCCCAGCCCAACCAGC
CTCAAGTTTGGGAGCTGATACAATGTCTGCGGGAGGTGGCGGCCCATTGGGCGACAATAACCAAGGTGCC
GATGGAGTGGGCAATGCCTCGGGAGATTGGCATTGCGATTCCACGTGGATGGGGGACAGAGTCGTCACCA
AGTCCACCCGAACCTGGGTGCTGCCCAGCTACAACAACCACCAGTACCGAGAGATCAAAAGCGGCTCCGT
CGACGGAAGCAACGCCAACGCCTACTTTGGATACAGCACCCCCTGGGGGTACTTTGACTTTAACCGCTTC
CACAGCCACTGGAGCCCCCGAGACTGGCAAAGACTCATCAACAACTACTGGGGCTTCAGACCCCGGTCCC
TCAGAGTCAAAATCTTCAACATTCAAGTCAAAGAGGTCACGGTGCAGGACTCCACCACCACCATCGCCAA
CAACCTCACCTCCACCGTCCAAGTGTTTACGGACGACGACTACCAGCTGCCCTACGTCGTCGGCAACGGG
ACCGAGGGATGCCTGCCGGCCTTCCCTCCGCAGGTCTTTACGCTGCCGCAGTACGGTTACGCGACGCTGA
ACCGCGACAACACAGAAAATCCCACCGAGAGGAGCAGCTTCTTCTGCCTAGAGTACTTTCCCAGCAAGAT
GCTGAGAACGGGCAACAACTTTGAGTTTACCTACAACTTTGAGGAGGTGCCCTTCCACTCCAGCTTCGCT
CCCAGTCAGAACCTGTTCAAGCTGGCCAACCCGCTGGTGGACCAGTACTTGTACCGCTTCGTGAGCACAA
ATAACACTGGCGGAGTCCAGTTCAACAAGAACCTGGCCGGGAGATACGCCAACACCTACAAAAACTGGTT
CCCGGGGCCCATGGGCCGAACCCAGGGCTGGAACCTGGGCTCCGGGGTCAACCGCGCCAGTGTCAGCGCC
TTCGCCACGACCAATAGGATGGAGCTCGAGGGCGCGAGTTACCAGGTGCCCCCGCAGCCGAACGGCATGA
CCAACAACCTCCAGGGCAGCAACACCTATGCCCTGGAGAACACTATGATCTTCAACAGCCAGCCGGCGAA
CCCGGGCACCACCGCCACGTACCTCGAGGGCAACATGCTCATCACCAGCGAGAGCGAGACGCAGCCGGTG
AACCGCGTGGCGTACAACGTCGGCGGGCAGATGGCCACCAACAACCAGAGCTCCACCACTGCCCCCGCGA
CCGGCACGTACAACCTCCAGGAAATCGTGCCCGGCAGCGTGTGGATGGAGAGGGACGTGTACCTCCAAGG
ACCCATCTGGGCCAAGATCCCAGAGACGGGGGCGCACTTTCACCCCTCTCCGGCCATGGGCGGATTCGGA
CTCAAACACCCACCGCCCATGATGCTCATCAAGAACACGCCTGTGCCCGGAAATATCACCAGCTTCTCGG
ACGTGCCCGTCAGCAGCTTCATCACCCAGTACAGCACCGGGCAGGTCACCGTGGAGATGGAGTGGGAGCT
CAAGAAGGAAAACTCCAAGAGGTGGAACCCAGAGATCCAGTACACAAACAACTACAACGACCCCCAGTTT
GTGGACTTTGCCCCGGACAGCACCGGGGAATACAGAACCACCAGACCTATCGGAACCCGATACCTTACCC
GACCCCTTTAATAATAACCGGGCAGGCCATGTCTGCCCGTATTTCGCGTAAGGAAATCCATTATGTACTA
TTTAAAAAACACAAACTTTTGGATGTTCGGTTTATTCTTTTTCTTTTACTTTTTTATCATGGGAGCCTAC
TTCCCGTTTTTCCCGATTTGGCTACATGACATCAACCATATCAGCAAAAGTGATACGGGTATTATTTTTG
CCGCTATTTCTCTGTTCTCGCTATTATTCCAACCGCTGTTTGGTCTGCTTTCTGACAAACTCGGCCTCGA
CTCTAGGCGGCCGCGGGGATCCAGACATGATAAGATACATTGATGAGTTTGGACAAACCACAACTAGAAT
GCAGTGAAAAAAATGCTTTATTTGTGAAATTTGTGATGCTATTGCTTTATTTGTAACCATTATAAGCTGC
AATAAACAAGTTAACAACAACAATTGCATTCATTTTATGTTTCAGGTTCAGGGGGAGGTGTGGGAGGTTT
TTTCGGATCCTCTAGAGTCGACCTGCAGGCATGCAAGCTTGGCGTAATCATGGTCATAGCTGTTTCCTGT
GTGAAATTGTTATCCGCTCACAATTCCACACAACATACGAGCCGGAAGCATAAAGTGTAAAGCCTGGGGT
GCCTAATGAGTGAGCTAACTCACATTAATTGCGTTGCGCTCACTGCCCGCTTTCCAGTCGGGAAACCTGT
CGTGCCAGCTGCATTAATGAATCGGCCAACGCGCGGGGAGAGGCGGTTTGCGTATTGGGCGCTCTTCCGC
TTCCTCGCTCACTGACTCGCTGCGCTCGGTCGTTCGGCTGCGGCGAGCGGTATCAGCTCACTCAAAGGCG
GTAATACGGTTATCCACAGAATCAGGGGATAACGCAGGAAAGAACATGTGAGCAAAAGGCCAGCAAAAGG
CCAGGAACCGTAAAAAGGCCGCGTTGCTGGCGTTTTTCCATAGGCTCCGCCCCCCTGACGAGCATCACAA
AAATCGACGCTCAAGTCAGAGGTGGCGAAACCCGACAGGACTATAAAGATACCAGGCGTTTCCCCCTGGA
AGCTCCCTCGTGCGCTCTCCTGTTCCGACCCTGCCGCTTACCGGATACCTGTCCGCCTTTCTCCCTTCGG
GAAGCGTGGCGCTTTCTCATAGCTCACGCTGTAGGTATCTCAGTTCGGTGTAGGTCGTTCGCTCCAAGCT
GGGCTGTGTGCACGAACCCCCCGTTCAGCCCGACCGCTGCGCCTTATCCGGTAACTATCGTCTTGAGTCC
AACCCGGTAAGACACGACTTATCGCCACTGGCAGCAGCCACTGGTAACAGGATTAGCAGAGCGAGGTATG
TAGGCGGTGCTACAGAGTTCTTGAAGTGGTGGCCTAACTACGGCTACACTAGAAGAACAGTATTTGGTAT
CTGCGCTCTGCTGAAGCCAGTTACCTTCGGAAAAAGAGTTGGTAGCTCTTGATCCGGCAAACAAACCACC
GCTGGTAGCGGTGGTTTTTTTGTTTGCAAGCAGCAGATTACGCGCAGAAAAAAAGGATCTCAAGAAGATC
CTTTGATCTTTTCTACGGGGTCTGACGCTCAGTGGAACGAAAACTCACGTTAAGGGATTTTGGTCATGAG
ATTATCAAAAAGGATCTTCACCTAGATCCTTTTAAATTAAAAATGAAGTTTTAAATCAATCTAAAGTATA
TATGAGTAAACTTGGTCTGACAGTTACCAATGCTTAATCAGTGAGGCACCTATCTCAGCGATCTGTCTAT
TTCGTTCATCCATAGTTGCCTGACTCCCCGTCGTGTAGATAACTACGATACGGGAGGGCTTACCATCTGG
CCCCAGTGCTGCAATGATACCTCGAGAGCCACGCTCACCGGCTCCAGATTTATCAGCAATAAACCAGCCA
GCCGGAAGGGCCGAGCGCAGAAGTGGTCCTGCAACTTTATCCGCCTCCATCCAGTCTATTAATTGTTGCC
GGGAAGCTAGAGTAAGTAGTTCGCCAGTTAATAGTTTGCGCAACGTTGTTGCCATTGCTACAGGCATCGT
GGTGTCACGCTCGTCGTTTGGTATGGCTTCATTCAGCTCCGGTTCCCAACGATCAAGGCGAGTTACATGA
TCCCCCATGTTGTGCAAAAAAGCGGTTAGCTCCTTCGGTCCTCCGATCGTTGTCAGAAGTAAGTTGGCCG
CAGTGTTATCACTCATGGTTATGGCAGCACTGCATAATTCTCTTACTGTCATGCCATCCGTAAGATGCTT
TTCTGTGACTGGTGAGTACTCAACCAAGTCATTCTGAGAATAGTGTATGCGGCGACCGAGTTGCTCTTGC
CCGGCGTCAATACGGGATAATACCGCGCCACATAGCAGAACTTTAAAAGTGCTCATCATTGGAAAACGTT
CTTCGGGGCGAAAACTCTCAAGGATCTTACCGCTGTTGAGATCCAGTTCGATGTAACCCACTCGTGCACC
CAACTGATCTTCAGCATCTTTTACTTTCACCAGCGTTTCTGGGTGAGCAAAAACAGGAAGGCAAAATGCC
GCAAAAAAGGGAATAAGGGCGACACGGAAATGTTGAATACTCATACTCTTCCTTTTTCAATATTATTGAA
GCATTTATCAGGGTTATTGTCTCATGAGCGGATACATATTTGAATGTATTTAGAAAAATAAACAAATAGG
GGTTCCGCGCACATTTCCCCGAAAAGTGCCACCTGACGTCTAAGAAACCATTATTATCATGACATTAACC
TATAAAAATAGGCGTATCACGAGGCCCTTTCGTCTCGCGCGTTTCGGTGATGACGGTGAAAACCTCTGAC
ACATGCAGCTCCCGGAGACGGTCACAGCTTGTCTGTAAGCGGATGCCGGGAGCAGACAAGCCCGTCAGGG
CGCGTCAGCGGGTGTTGGCGGGTGTCGGGGCTGGCTTAACTATGCGGCATCAGAGCAGATTGTACTGAGA
GTGCACCATATGCGGTGTGAAATACCGCACAGATGCGTAAGGAGAAAATACCGCATCAGGCGCCATTCGC
CATTCAGGCTGCGCAACTGTTGGGAAGGGCGATCGGTGCGGGCCTCTTCGCTATTACGCCAGCTGGCGAA
AGGGGGATGTGCTGCAAGGCGATTAAGTTGGGTAACGCCAGGGTTTTCCCAGTCACGACGTTGTAAAACG
ACGGCCAGTGAATTCGAGCTTGCATGCCTGCAGGT
