Features (pLannotate 1.2.2; 18 found; start..end, strand, type, name):
      1..304     +  enhancer       CMV enhancer: human cytomegalovirus immediate early enhancer
    305..508     +  promoter       CMV promoter: human cytomegalovirus (CMV) immediate early promoter
    646..742     +  intron         SV40 intron: modified SV40 intron with splice donor and acceptor sites
    868..3018    +  CDS            VP1: CAPSD_AAV2S - Experimental evidence at protein level: Swiss-Prot protein existence level 1. Capsid protein self-assembles to form an icosahedral capsid with a T=1 symmetry, about 22 nm in diameter, and consisting of 60 copies of three size variants of the capsid protein VP1, VP2 and VP3 which differ in their N-terminus. The capsid encapsulates the genomic ssDNA. Binds to host cell heparan sulfate and uses host ITGA5-ITGB1 as coreceptor on the cell surface to provide virion attachment to target cell. This attachment induces virion internalization predominantly through clathrin-dependent endocyt
   3073..3288    +  CDS            lacY (fragment): LACY_ECOLI - Experimental evidence at protein level: Swiss-Prot protein existence level 1. Responsible for transport of beta-galactosides into the cell, with the concomitant import of a proton (symport system). Can transport lactose, melibiose, lactulose or the analog methyl-1-thio-beta,D- galactopyranoside (TMG), but not sucrose or fructose (PubMed:1848449, PubMed:18177889, PubMed:22106930). The substrate specificity is directed toward the galactopyranosyl moiety of the substrate (PubMed:22106930). From Escherichia coli (strain K12).
   3308..3442    -  polyA_signal   SV40 poly(A) signal: SV40 polyadenylation signal
   3505..3540    +  misc_feature   MCS (fragment): pUC18/19 multiple cloning site
   3577..3593    -  protein_bind   lac operator: The lac repressor binds to the lac operator to inhibit transcription in E. coli. This inhibition can be relieved by adding lactose or isopropyl-β-D-thiogalactopyranoside (IPTG). lac repressor encoded by lacI
   3601..3631    -  promoter       lac promoter: promoter for the E. coli lac operon
   3646..3667    -  protein_bind   CAP binding site: CAP binding activates transcription in the presence of cAMP. E. coli catabolite activator protein
   3680..3772    -  CDS            lacI (fragment): lac repressor; lacI; The lac repressor binds to the lac operator to inhibit transcription in E. coli. This inhibition can be relieved by adding lactose or isopropyl-β-D-thiogalactopyranoside (IPTG).
   3955..4543    -  rep_origin     ori: high-copy-number ColE1/pMB1/pBR322/pUC origin of replication
   4714..5574    -  CDS            AmpR: β-lactamase; bla; confers resistance to ampicillin, carbenicillin, and related antibiotics
   5575..5679    -  promoter       AmpR promoter: bla
   5774..5809    +  CDS            rop (fragment): Rop protein, which maintains plasmids at low copy number; rop
   5911..6010    +  misc_feature   bom (fragment): basis of mobility region from pBR322
   6016..6173    -  CDS            lacZα (fragment): LacZα fragment of β-galactosidase; lacZ fragment
   6177..2       -  misc_feature   MCS (fragment) (across the origin): pUC18/19 multiple cloning site
>Addgene plasmid #198015 | pCMV-AAV5cap | addgene full sequence | sequence record 390024 | Addgene NGS Result
CGTTACATAACTTACGGTAAATGGCCCGCCTGGCTGACCGCCCAACGACCCCCGCCCATTGACGTCAATA
ATGACGTATGTTCCCATAGTAACGCCAATAGGGACTTTCCATTGACGTCAATGGGTGGAGTATTTACGGT
AAACTGCCCACTTGGCAGTACATCAAGTGTATCATATGCCAAGTACGCCCCCTATTGACGTCAATGACGG
TAAATGGCCCGCCTGGCATTATGCCCAGTACATGACCTTATGGGACTTTCCTACTTGGCAGTACATCTAC
GTATTAGTCATCGCTATTACCATGGTGATGCGGTTTTGGCAGTACATCAATGGGCGTGGATAGCGGTTTG
ACTCACGGGGATTTCCAAGTCTCCACCCCATTGACGTCAATGGGAGTTTGTTTTGGCACCAAAATCAACG
GGACTTTCCAAAATGTCGTAACAACTCCGCCCCATTGACGCAAATGGGCGGTAGGCGTGTACGGTGGGAG
GTCTATATAAGCAGAGCTCGTTTAGTGAACCGTCAGATCGCCTGGAGACGCCATCCACGCTGTTTTGACC
TCCATAGAAGACACCGGGACCGATCCAGCCTCCGGACTCTAGAGGATCCGGTACTCGAGGAACTGAAAAA
CCAGAAAGTTAACTGGTAAGTTTAGTCTTTTTGTCTTTTATTTCAGGTCCCGGATCCGGTGGTGGTGCAA
ATCAAAGAACTGCTCCTCAGTGGATGTTGCCTTTACTTCTAGGCCTGTACGGAAGTGTTACTTCTGCTCT
AAAAGCTGCGGAATTGTACCCGCGGCCGCAATTCCCGGGGATCGAAAGAGCCTGCTAAAGCAAAAAAGAA
GTCACCATGTCTTTTGTTGATCACCCTCCAGATTGGTTGGAAGAAGTTGGTGAAGGTCTTCGCGAGTTTT
TGGGCCTTGAAGCGGGCCCACCGAAACCAAAACCCAATCAGCAGCATCAAGATCAAGCCCGTGGTCTTGT
GCTGCCTGGTTATAACTATCTCGGACCCGGAAACGGGCTCGATCGAGGAGAGCCTGTCAACAGGGCAGAC
GAGGTCGCGCGAGAGCACGACATCTCGTACAACGAGCAGCTTGAGGCGGGAGACAACCCCTACCTCAAGT
ACAACCACGCGGACGCCGAGTTTCAGGAGAAGCTCGCCGACGACACATCCTTCGGGGGAAACCTCGGAAA
GGCAGTCTTTCAGGCCAAGAAAAGGGTTCTCGAACCTTTTGGCCTGGTTGAAGAGGGTGCTAAGACGGCC
CCTACCGGAAAGCGGATAGACGACCACTTTCCAAAAAGAAAGAAGGCTCGGACCGAAGAGGACTCCAAGC
CTTCCACCTCGTCAGACGCCGAAGCTGGACCCAGCGGATCCCAGCAGCTGCAAATCCCAGCCCAACCAGC
CTCAAGTTTGGGAGCTGATACAATGTCTGCGGGAGGTGGCGGCCCATTGGGCGACAATAACCAAGGTGCC
GATGGAGTGGGCAATGCCTCGGGAGATTGGCATTGCGATTCCACGTGGATGGGGGACAGAGTCGTCACCA
AGTCCACCCGAACCTGGGTGCTGCCCAGCTACAACAACCACCAGTACCGAGAGATCAAAAGCGGCTCCGT
CGACGGAAGCAACGCCAACGCCTACTTTGGATACAGCACCCCCTGGGGGTACTTTGACTTTAACCGCTTC
CACAGCCACTGGAGCCCCCGAGACTGGCAAAGACTCATCAACAACTACTGGGGCTTCAGACCCCGGTCCC
TCAGAGTCAAAATCTTCAACATTCAAGTCAAAGAGGTCACGGTGCAGGACTCCACCACCACCATCGCCAA
CAACCTCACCTCCACCGTCCAAGTGTTTACGGACGACGACTACCAGCTGCCCTACGTCGTCGGCAACGGG
ACCGAGGGATGCCTGCCGGCCTTCCCTCCGCAGGTCTTTACGCTGCCGCAGTACGGTTACGCGACGCTGA
ACCGCGACAACACAGAAAATCCCACCGAGAGGAGCAGCTTCTTCTGCCTAGAGTACTTTCCCAGCAAGAT
GCTGAGAACGGGCAACAACTTTGAGTTTACCTACAACTTTGAGGAGGTGCCCTTCCACTCCAGCTTCGCT
CCCAGTCAGAACCTGTTCAAGCTGGCCAACCCGCTGGTGGACCAGTACTTGTACCGCTTCGTGAGCACAA
ATAACACTGGCGGAGTCCAGTTCAACAAGAACCTGGCCGGGAGATACGCCAACACCTACAAAAACTGGTT
CCCGGGGCCCATGGGCCGAACCCAGGGCTGGAACCTGGGCTCCGGGGTCAACCGCGCCAGTGTCAGCGCC
TTCGCCACGACCAATAGGATGGAGCTCGAGGGCGCGAGTTACCAGGTGCCCCCGCAGCCGAACGGCATGA
CCAACAACCTCCAGGGCAGCAACACCTATGCCCTGGAGAACACTATGATCTTCAACAGCCAGCCGGCGAA
CCCGGGCACCACCGCCACGTACCTCGAGGGCAACATGCTCATCACCAGCGAGAGCGAGACGCAGCCGGTG
AACCGCGTGGCGTACAACGTCGGCGGGCAGATGGCCACCAACAACCAGAGCTCCACCACTGCCCCCGCGA
CCGGCACGTACAACCTCCAGGAAATCGTGCCCGGCAGCGTGTGGATGGAGAGGGACGTGTACCTCCAAGG
ACCCATCTGGGCCAAGATCCCAGAGACGGGGGCGCACTTTCACCCCTCTCCGGCCATGGGCGGATTCGGA
CTCAAACACCCACCGCCCATGATGCTCATCAAGAACACGCCTGTGCCCGGAAATATCACCAGCTTCTCGG
ACGTGCCCGTCAGCAGCTTCATCACCCAGTACAGCACCGGGCAGGTCACCGTGGAGATGGAGTGGGAGCT
CAAGAAGGAAAACTCCAAGAGGTGGAACCCAGAGATCCAGTACACAAACAACTACAACGACCCCCAGTTT
GTGGACTTTGCCCCGGACAGCACCGGGGAATACAGAACCACCAGACCTATCGGAACCCGATACCTTACCC
GACCCCTTTAATAATAACCGGGCAGGCCATGTCTGCCCGTATTTCGCGTAAGGAAATCCATTATGTACTA
TTTAAAAAACACAAACTTTTGGATGTTCGGTTTATTCTTTTTCTTTTACTTTTTTATCATGGGAGCCTAC
TTCCCGTTTTTCCCGATTTGGCTACATGACATCAACCATATCAGCAAAAGTGATACGGGTATTATTTTTG
CCGCTATTTCTCTGTTCTCGCTATTATTCCAACCGCTGTTTGGTCTGCTTTCTGACAAACTCGGCCTCGA
CTCTAGGCGGCCGCGGGGATCCAGACATGATAAGATACATTGATGAGTTTGGACAAACCACAACTAGAAT
GCAGTGAAAAAAATGCTTTATTTGTGAAATTTGTGATGCTATTGCTTTATTTGTAACCATTATAAGCTGC
AATAAACAAGTTAACAACAACAATTGCATTCATTTTATGTTTCAGGTTCAGGGGGAGGTGTGGGAGGTTT
TTTCGGATCCTCTAGAGTCGACCTGCAGGCATGCAAGCTTGGCGTAATCATGGTCATAGCTGTTTCCTGT
GTGAAATTGTTATCCGCTCACAATTCCACACAACATACGAGCCGGAAGCATAAAGTGTAAAGCCTGGGGT
GCCTAATGAGTGAGCTAACTCACATTAATTGCGTTGCGCTCACTGCCCGCTTTCCAGTCGGGAAACCTGT
CGTGCCAGCTGCATTAATGAATCGGCCAACGCGCGGGGAGAGGCGGTTTGCGTATTGGGCGCTCTTCCGC
TTCCTCGCTCACTGACTCGCTGCGCTCGGTCGTTCGGCTGCGGCGAGCGGTATCAGCTCACTCAAAGGCG
GTAATACGGTTATCCACAGAATCAGGGGATAACGCAGGAAAGAACATGTGAGCAAAAGGCCAGCAAAAGG
CCAGGAACCGTAAAAAGGCCGCGTTGCTGGCGTTTTTCCATAGGCTCCGCCCCCCTGACGAGCATCACAA
AAATCGACGCTCAAGTCAGAGGTGGCGAAACCCGACAGGACTATAAAGATACCAGGCGTTTCCCCCTGGA
AGCTCCCTCGTGCGCTCTCCTGTTCCGACCCTGCCGCTTACCGGATACCTGTCCGCCTTTCTCCCTTCGG
GAAGCGTGGCGCTTTCTCATAGCTCACGCTGTAGGTATCTCAGTTCGGTGTAGGTCGTTCGCTCCAAGCT
GGGCTGTGTGCACGAACCCCCCGTTCAGCCCGACCGCTGCGCCTTATCCGGTAACTATCGTCTTGAGTCC
AACCCGGTAAGACACGACTTATCGCCACTGGCAGCAGCCACTGGTAACAGGATTAGCAGAGCGAGGTATG
TAGGCGGTGCTACAGAGTTCTTGAAGTGGTGGCCTAACTACGGCTACACTAGAAGAACAGTATTTGGTAT
CTGCGCTCTGCTGAAGCCAGTTACCTTCGGAAAAAGAGTTGGTAGCTCTTGATCCGGCAAACAAACCACC
GCTGGTAGCGGTGGTTTTTTTGTTTGCAAGCAGCAGATTACGCGCAGAAAAAAAGGATCTCAAGAAGATC
CTTTGATCTTTTCTACGGGGTCTGACGCTCAGTGGAACGAAAACTCACGTTAAGGGATTTTGGTCATGAG
ATTATCAAAAAGGATCTTCACCTAGATCCTTTTAAATTAAAAATGAAGTTTTAAATCAATCTAAAGTATA
TATGAGTAAACTTGGTCTGACAGTTACCAATGCTTAATCAGTGAGGCACCTATCTCAGCGATCTGTCTAT
TTCGTTCATCCATAGTTGCCTGACTCCCCGTCGTGTAGATAACTACGATACGGGAGGGCTTACCATCTGG
CCCCAGTGCTGCAATGATACCGCGAGACCCACGCTCACCGGCTCCAGATTTATCAGCAATAAACCAGCCA
GCCGGAAGGGCCGAGCGCAGAAGTGGTCCTGCAACTTTATCCGCCTCCATCCAGTCTATTAATTGTTGCC
GGGAAGCTAGAGTAAGTAGTTCGCCAGTTAATAGTTTGCGCAACGTTGTTGCCATTGCTACAGGCATCGT
GGTGTCACGCTCGTCGTTTGGTATGGCTTCATTCAGCTCCGGTTCCCAACGATCAAGGCGAGTTACATGA
TCCCCCATGTTGTGCAAAAAAGCGGTTAGCTCCTTCGGTCCTCCGATCGTTGTCAGAAGTAAGTTGGCCG
CAGTGTTATCACTCATGGTTATGGCAGCACTGCATAATTCTCTTACTGTCATGCCATCCGTAAGATGCTT
TTCTGTGACTGGTGAGTACTCAACCAAGTCATTCTGAGAATAGTGTATGCGGCGACCGAGTTGCTCTTGC
CCGGCGTCAATACGGGATAATACCGCGCCACATAGCAGAACTTTAAAAGTGCTCATCATTGGAAAACGTT
CTTCGGGGCGAAAACTCTCAAGGATCTTACCGCTGTTGAGATCCAGTTCGATGTAACCCACTCGTGCACC
CAACTGATCTTCAGCATCTTTTACTTTCACCAGCGTTTCTGGGTGAGCAAAAACAGGAAGGCAAAATGCC
GCAAAAAAGGGAATAAGGGCGACACGGAAATGTTGAATACTCATACTCTTCCTTTTTCAATATTATTGAA
GCATTTATCAGGGTTATTGTCTCATGAGCGGATACATATTTGAATGTATTTAGAAAAATAAACAAATAGG
GGTTCCGCGCACATTTCCCCGAAAAGTGCCACCTGACGTCTAAGAAACCATTATTATCATGACATTAACC
TATAAAAATAGGCGTATCACGAGGCCCTTTCGTCTCGCGCGTTTCGGTGATGACGGTGAAAACCTCTGAC
ACATGCAGCTCCCGGAGACGGTCACAGCTTGTCTGTAAGCGGATGCCGGGAGCAGACAAGCCCGTCAGGG
CGCGTCAGCGGGTGTTGGCGGGTGTCGGGGCTGGCTTAACTATGCGGCATCAGAGCAGATTGTACTGAGA
GTGCACCATATGCGGTGTGAAATACCGCACAGATGCGTAAGGAGAAAATACCGCATCAGGCGCCATTCGC
CATTCAGGCTGCGCAACTGTTGGGAAGGGCGATCGGTGCGGGCCTCTTCGCTATTACGCCAGCTGGCGAA
AGGGGGATGTGCTGCAAGGCGATTAAGTTGGGTAACGCCAGGGTTTTCCCAGTCACGACGTTGTAAAACG
ACGGCCAGTGAATTCGAGCTTGCATGCCTGCAGGT
